>Addgene plasmid #187242 | pJR103 | addgene full sequence | sequence record 374822 | Addgene NGS Result
TTTCCCCGAAAAGTGCCACCTGACGTCGACGGATCGGGAGATCTCCCGATCCCCTATGGTGCACTCTCAG
TACAATCTGCTCTGATGCCGCATAGTTAAGCCAGTATCTGCTCCCTGCTTGTGTGTTGGAGGTCGCTGAG
TAGTGCGCGAGCAAAATTTAAGCTACAACAAGGCAAGGCTTGACCGACAATTGCATGAAGAATCTGCTTA
GGGTTAGGCGTTTTGCGCTGCTTCGCGATGTACGGGCCAGATATACGCGTTGACATTGATTATTGACTAG
TTATTAATAGTAATCAATTACGGGGTCATTAGTTCATAGCCCATATATGGAGTTCCGCGTTACATAACTT
ACGGTAAATGGCCCGCCTGGCTGACCGCCCAACGACCCCCGCCCATTGACGTCAATAATGACGTATGTTC
CCATAGTAACGCCAATAGGGACTTTCCATTGACGTCAATGGGTGGAGTATTTACGGTAAACTGCCCACTT
GGCAGTACATCAAGTGTATCATATGCCAAGTACGCCCCCTATTGACGTCAATGACGGTAAATGGCCCGCC
TGGCATTATGCCCAGTACATGACCTTATGGGACTTTCCTACTTGGCAGTACATCTACGTATTAGTCATCG
CTATTACCATGGTGATGCGGTTTTGGCAGTACATCAATGGGCGTGGATAGCGGTTTGACTCACGGGGATT
TCCAAGTCTCCACCCCATTGACGTCAATGGGAGTTTGTTTTGGCACCAAAATCAACGGGACTTTCCAAAA
TGTCGTAACAACTCCGCCCCATTGACGCAAATGGGCGGTAGGCGTGTACGGTGGGAGGTCTATATAAGCA
GCGCGTTTTGCCTGTACTGGGTCTCTCTGGTTAGACCAGATCTGAGCCTGGGAGCTCTCTGGCTAACTAG
GGAACCCACTGCTTAAGCCTCAATAAAGCTTGCCTTGAGTGCTTCAAGTAGTGTGTGCCCGTCTGTTGTG
TGACTCTGGTAACTAGAGATCCCTCAGACCCTTTTAGTCAGTGTGGAAAATCTCTAGCAGTGGCGCCCGA
ACAGGGACTTGAAAGCGAAAGGGAAACCAGAGGAGCTCTCTCGACGCAGGACTCGGCTTGCTGAAGCGCG
CACGGCAAGAGGCGAGGGGCGGCGACTGGTGAGTACGCCAAAAATTTTGACTAGCGGAGGCTAGAAGGAG
AGAGATGGGTGCGAGAGCGTCAGTATTAAGCGGGGGAGAATTAGATCGCGATGGGAAAAAATTCGGTTAA
GGCCAGGGGGAAAGAAAAAATATAAATTAAAACATATAGTATGGGCAAGCAGGGAGCTAGAACGATTCGC
AGTTAATCCTGGCCTGTTAGAAACATCAGAAGGCTGTAGACAAATACTGGGACAGCTACAACCATCCCTT
CAGACAGGATCAGAAGAACTTAGATCATTATATAATACAGTAGCAACCCTCTATTGTGTGCATCAAAGGA
TAGAGATAAAAGACACCAAGGAAGCTTTAGACAAGATAGAGGAAGAGCAAAACAAAAGTAAGACCACCGC
ACAGCAAGCGGCCGGCCGCTGATCTTCAGACCTGGAGGAGGAGATATGAGGGACAATTGGAGAAGTGAAT
TATATAAATATAAAGTAGTAAAAATTGAACCATTAGGAGTAGCACCCACCAAGGCAAAGAGAAGAGTGGT
GCAGAGAGAAAAAAGAGCAGTGGGAATAGGAGCTTTGTTCCTTGGGTTCTTGGGAGCAGCAGGAAGCACT
ATGGGCGCAGCGTCAATGACGCTGACGGTACAGGCCAGACAATTATTGTCTGGTATAGTGCAGCAGCAGA
ACAATTTGCTGAGGGCTATTGAGGCGCAACAGCATCTGTTGCAACTCACAGTCTGGGGCATCAAGCAGCT
CCAGGCAAGAATCCTGGCTGTGGAAAGATACCTAAAGGATCAACAGCTCCTGGGGATTTGGGGTTGCTCT
GGAAAACTCATTTGCACCACTGCTGTGCCTTGGAATGCTAGTTGGAGTAATAAATCTCTGGAACAGATTT
GGAATCACACGACCTGGATGGAGTGGGACAGAGAAATTAACAATTACACAAGCTTAATACACTCCTTAAT
TGAAGAATCGCAAAACCAGCAAGAAAAGAATGAACAAGAATTATTGGAATTAGATAAATGGGCAAGTTTG
TGGAATTGGTTTAACATAACAAATTGGCTGTGGTATATAAAATTATTCATAATGATAGTAGGAGGCTTGG
TAGGTTTAAGAATAGTTTTTGCTGTACTTTCTATAGTGAATAGAGTTAGGCAGGGATATTCACCATTATC
GTTTCAGACCCACCTCCCAACCCCGAGGGGACCCGACAGGCCCGAAGGAATAGAAGAAGAAGGTGGAGAG
AGAGACAGAGACAGATCCATTCGATTAGTGAACGGATCGGCACTGCGTGCGCCAATTCTGCAGACAAATG
GCAGTATTCATCCACAATTTTAAAAGAAAAGGGGGGATTGGGGGGTACAGTGCAGGGGAAAGAATAGTAG
ACATAATAGCAACAGACATACAAACTAAAGAATTACAAAAACAAATTACAAAAATTCAAAATTTTCGGGT
TTATTACAGGGACAGCAGAGATCCAGTTTGGTTAGTACCGGGCCCGCTCTAGAGATCCGACGCGCCATCT
CTAGGCCCGCGCCGGCCCCCTCGCACGGACTTGTGGGAGAAGCTCGGCTACTCCCCTGCCCCGGTTAATT
TGCATATAATATTTCCTAGTAACTATAGAGGCTTAATGTGCGATAAAAGACAGATAATCTGTTCTTTTTA
ATACTAGCTACATTTTACATGATAGGCTTGGATTTCTATAACTTCGTATAGCATACATTATACGAAGTTA
TAAACAGCACAAAAGGAAACTCACCCTAACTGTAAAGTAATTGTGTGTTTTGAGACTATAAGTATCCCTT
GGAGAACCACCTTGTTGGACCAGGATGGGCACCACCCGTTTAAGAGCTAAGCTGGAAACAGCATAGCAAG
TTTAAATAAGGCTAGTCCGTTATCAACTTGAAAAAGTGGCACCGAGTCGGTGCTTTTTTTCTCGAGTACT
AGGATCCATTAGGCGGCCGCCGGGAGGTGGTCCCTGCAGTTACGCCAATGATAACCCCCGCCAGAAAAAT
CTTAGTAGCCTTCCCTTTTTGTTTTCCGTGCCCCAACTCGGCGGATTGACTCGGCCCCTTCCGGAAACAC
CCGAATCAACTTCTAGTCAAATTATTGTTCACGCCGCAATGACCCACCCCTGGCCCGCGTCTGTGGAACT
GACCCCTGGTGTACAGGAGAGTTCGCTGCTGAAAGTGGTCCCAAAGGGGTACTAGTTTTTAAGCTCCCAA
CTCCCCCTCCCCCAGCGTCTGGAGGATTCCACACCCTCGCACCGCAGGGGCGAGGAAGTGGGCGGAGTCC
GGTTTTGGCGCCAGCCGCTGAGGCTGCCAAGCAGAAAAGCCACCGCTGAGGAGACTCCGGTCACTGTCCT
CGCCCCGCCTCCCCCTTCCCTCCCCTTGGGGACCACCGGGCGCCACGCCGCGAACGGTAAGTGCCGCGGT
CGTCGGCGCCTCCGCCCTCCCCCTAGGGCCCCAATTCCCAGCGGGCGCGGCGCGCGGCCCCTCCCCCCGC
CGGGCGCGCGCCCGCTGCCCCGCCCTTCGTGGCCGCCCGGCGTGGGCGGTGCCACCCCTCCCCCCGGCGG
CCCCGCGCGCAGCTCCCGGCTCCCTCCCCCTTCGGATGTGGCTTGAGCTGTAGGCGCGGAGATGCATGTG
CCCGTCAGTGGGCAGAGCGCACATCGCCCACAGTCCCCGAGAAGTTGGGGGGAGGGGTCGGCAATTGAAC
CGGTGCCTAGAGAAGGTGGCGCGGGGTAAACTGGGAAAGTGATGTCGTGTACTGGCTCCGCCTTTTTCCC
GAGGGTGGGGGAGAACCGTATATAAGTGCAGTAGTCGCCGTGAACGTTCTTTTTCGCAACGGGTTTGCCG
CCAGAACACAGGTAAGTGCCGTGTGTGGTTCCCGCGGGCCTGGCCTCTTTACGGGTTATGGCCCTTGCGT
GCCTTGAATTACTTCCACCTGGCTGCAGTACGTGATTCTTGATCCCGAGCTTCGGGTTGGAAGTGGGTGG
GAGAGTTCGAGGCCTTGCGCTTAAGGAGCCCCTTCGCCTCGTGCTTGAGTTGAGGCCTGGCCTGGGCGCT
GGGGCCGCCGCGTGCGAATCTGGTGGCACCTTCGCGCCTGTCTCGCTGCTTTCGATAAGTCTCTAGCCAT
TTAAAATTTTTGATGACCTGCTGCGACGCTTTTTTTCTGGCAAGATAGTCTTGTAAATGCGGGCCAAGAT
CTGCACACTGGTATTTCGGTTTTTGGGGCCGCGGGCGGCGACGGGGCCCGTGCGTCCCAGCGCACATGTT
CGGCGAGGCGGGGCCTGCGAGCGCGGCCACCGAGAATCGGACGGGGGTAGTCTCAAGCTGGCCGGCCTGC
TCTGGTGCCTGGCCTCGCGCCGCCGTGTATCGCCCCGCCCTGGGCGGCAAGGCTGGCCCGGTCGGCACCA
GTTGCGTGAGCGGAAAGATGGCCGCTTCCCGGCCCTGCTGCAGGGAGCTCAAAATGGAGGACGCGGCGCT
CGGGAGAGCGGGCGGGTGAGTCACCCACACAAAGGAAAAGGGCCTTTCCGTCCTCAGCCGTCGCTTCATG
TGACTCCACGGAGTACCGGGCGCCGTCCAGGCACCTCGATTAGTTCTCGCGCTTTTGGAGTACGTCGTCT
TTAGGTTGGGGGGAGGGGTTTTATGCGATGGAGTTTCCCCACACTGAGTGGGTGGAGACTGAAGTTAGGC
CAGCTTGGCACTTGATGTAATTCTCCTTGGAATTTGCCCTTTTTGAGTTTGGATCTTGGTTCATTCTCAA
GCCTCAGACAGTGGTTCAAAGTTTTTTTCTTCCATTTCAGGTGTCGTGAGCTAGCCCACCATGACCGAGT
ACAAGCCCACGGTGCGCCTCGCCACCCGCGACGACGTCCCCCGGGCCGTACGCACCCTCGCCGCCGCGTT
CGCCGACTACCCCGCCACGCGCCACACCGTCGACCCGGACCGCCACATCGAGCGGGTCACCGAGCTGCAA
GAACTCTTCCTCACGCGCGTCGGGCTCGACATCGGCAAGGTGTGGGTCGCGGACGACGGCGCCGCGGTGG
CGGTCTGGACCACGCCGGAGAGCGTCGAAGCGGGGGCGGTGTTCGCCGAGATCGGCCCGCGCATGGCCGA
GTTGAGCGGTTCCCGGCTGGCCGCGCAGCAACAGATGGAAGGCCTCCTGGCGCCGCACCGGCCCAAGGAG
CCCGCGTGGTTCCTGGCCACCGTCGGCGTGTCGCCCGACCACCAGGGCAAGGGTCTGGGCAGCGCCGTCG
TGCTCCCCGGAGTGGAGGCGGCCGAGCGCGCCGGGGTGCCCGCCTTCCTGGAGACCTCCGCGCCCCGCAA
CCTCCCCTTCTACGAGCGGCTCGGCTTCACCGTCACCGCCGACGTCGAGGTGCCCGAAGGACCGCGCACC
TGGTGCATGACCCGCAAGCCCGGTGCCGGATCGGGAGAGGGCAGAGGAAGTCTGCTAACATGCGGTGACG
TCGAGGAGAATCCTGGCCCACCGGTCGCCACCAGCGAGCTGATTAAGGAGAACATGCACATGAAGCTGTA
CATGGAGGGCACCGTGGACAACCATCACTTCAAGTGCACATCCGAGGGCGAAGGCAAGCCCTACGAGGGC
ACCCAGACCATGAGAATCAAGGTGGTCGAGGGCGGCCCTCTCCCCTTCGCCTTCGACATCCTGGCTACTA
GCTTCCTCTACGGCAGCAAGACCTTCATCAACCACACCCAGGGCATCCCCGACTTCTTCAAGCAGTCCTT
CCCTGAGGGCTTCACATGGGAGAGAGTCACCACATACGAAGACGGGGGCGTGCTGACCGCTACCCAGGAC
ACCAGCCTCCAGGACGGCTGCCTCATCTACAACGTCAAGATCAGAGGGGTGAACTTCACATCCAACGGCC
CTGTGATGCAGAAGAAAACACTCGGCTGGGAGGCCTTCACCGAGACCCTGTACCCCGCTGACGGCGGCCT
GGAAGGCAGAAACGACATGGCCCTGAAGCTCGTGGGCGGGAGCCATCTGATCGCAAACATCAAGACCACA
TATAGATCCAAGAAACCCGCTAAGAACCTCAAGATGCCTGGCGTCTACTATGTGGACTACAGACTGGAAA
GAATCAAGGAGGCCAACAACGAGACCTACGTCGAGCAGCACGAGGTGGCAGTGGCCAGATACTGCGACCT
CCCTAGCAAACTGGGGCACAAGCTTAATTAAGAATTCGTCGAGGGACCTAATAACTTCGTATAGCATACA
TTATACGAAGTTATACATGTTTAAGGGTTCCGGTTCCACTAGGTACAATTCGATATCAAGCTTATCGATA
ATCAACCTCTGGATTACAAAATTTGTGAAAGATTGACTGGTATTCTTAACTATGTTGCTCCTTTTACGCT
ATGTGGATACGCTGCTTTAATGCCTTTGTATCATGCTATTGCTTCCCGTATGGCTTTCATTTTCTCCTCC
TTGTATAAATCCTGGTTGCTGTCTCTTTATGAGGAGTTGTGGCCCGTTGTCAGGCAACGTGGCGTGGTGT
GCACTGTGTTTGCTGACGCAACCCCCACTGGTTGGGGCATTGCCACCACCTGTCAGCTCCTTTCCGGGAC
TTTCGCTTTCCCCCTCCCTATTGCCACGGCGGAACTCATCGCCGCCTGCCTTGCCCGCTGCTGGACAGGG
GCTCGGCTGTTGGGCACTGACAATTCCGTGGTGTTGTCGGGGAAATCATCGTCCTTTCCTTGGCTGCTCG
CCTGTGTTGCCACCTGGATTCTGCGCGGGACGTCCTTCTGCTACGTCCCTTCGGCCCTCAATCCAGCGGA
CCTTCCTTCCCGCGGCCTGCTGCCGGCTCTGCGGCCTCTTCCGCGTCTTCGCCTTCGCCCTCAGACGAGT
CGGATCTCCCTTTGGGCCGCCTCCCCGCATCGATACCGTCGACCTCGATCGAGACCTAGAAAAACATGGA
GCAATCACAAGTAGCAATACAGCAGCTACCAATGCTGATTGTGCCTGGCTAGAAGCACAAGAGGAGGAGG
AGGTGGGTTTTCCAGTCACACCTCAGGTACCTTTAAGACCAATGACTTACAAGGCAGCTGTAGATCTTAG
CCACTTTTTAAAAGAAAAGGGGGGACTGGAAGGGCTAATTCACTCCCAACGAAGACAAGATATCCTTGAT
CTGTGGATCTACCACACACAAGGCTACTTCCCTGATTGGCAGAACTACACACCAGGGCCAGGGATCAGAT
ATCCACTGACCTTTGGATGGTGCTACAAGCTAGTACCAGTTGAGCAAGAGAAGGTAGAAGAAGCCAATGA
AGGAGAGAACACCCGCTTGTTACACCCTGTGAGCCTGCATGGGATGGATGACCCGGAGAGAGAAGTATTA
GAGTGGAGGTTTGACAGCCGCCTAGCATTTCATCACATGGCCCGAGAGCTGCATCCGGACTGTACTGGGT
CTCTCTGGTTAGACCAGATCTGAGCCTGGGAGCTCTCTGGCTAACTAGGGAACCCACTGCTTAAGCCTCA
ATAAAGCTTGCCTTGAGTGCTTCAAGTAGTGTGTGCCCGTCTGTTGTGTGACTCTGGTAACTAGAGATCC
CTCAGACCCTTTTAGTCAGTGTGGAAAATCTCTAGCAGCATGTGAGCAAAAGGCCAGCAAAAGGCCAGGA
ACCGTAAAAAGGCCGCGTTGCTGGCGTTTTTCCATAGGCTCCGCCCCCCTGACGAGCATCACAAAAATCG
ACGCTCAAGTCAGAGGTGGCGAAACCCGACAGGACTATAAAGATACCAGGCGTTTCCCCCTGGAAGCTCC
CTCGTGCGCTCTCCTGTTCCGACCCTGCCGCTTACCGGATACCTGTCCGCCTTTCTCCCTTCGGGAAGCG
TGGCGCTTTCTCATAGCTCACGCTGTAGGTATCTCAGTTCGGTGTAGGTCGTTCGCTCCAAGCTGGGCTG
TGTGCACGAACCCCCCGTTCAGCCCGACCGCTGCGCCTTATCCGGTAACTATCGTCTTGAGTCCAACCCG
GTAAGACACGACTTATCGCCACTGGCAGCAGCCACTGGTAACAGGATTAGCAGAGCGAGGTATGTAGGCG
GTGCTACAGAGTTCTTGAAGTGGTGGCCTAACTACGGCTACACTAGAAGAACAGTATTTGGTATCTGCGC
TCTGCTGAAGCCAGTTACCTTCGGAAAAAGAGTTGGTAGCTCTTGATCCGGCAAACAAACCACCGCTGGT
AGCGGTGGTTTTTTTGTTTGCAAGCAGCAGATTACGCGCAGAAAAAAAGGATCTCAAGAAGATCCTTTGA
TCTTTTCTACGGGGTCTGACGCTCAGTGGAACGAAAACTCACGTTAAGGGATTTTGGTCATGAGATTATC
AAAAAGGATCTTCACCTAGATCCTTTTAAATTAAAAATGAAGTTTTAAATCAATCTAAAGTATATATGAG
TAAACTTGGTCTGACAGTTACCAATGCTTAATCAGTGAGGCACCTATCTCAGCGATCTGTCTATTTCGTT
CATCCATAGTTGCCTGACTCCCCGTCGTGTAGATAACTACGATACGGGAGGGCTTACCATCTGGCCCCAG
TGCTGCAATGATACCGCGAGACCCACGCTCACCGGCTCCAGATTTATCAGCAATAAACCAGCCAGCCGGA
AGGGCCGAGCGCAGAAGTGGTCCTGCAACTTTATCCGCCTCCATCCAGTCTATTAATTGTTGCCGGGAAG
CTAGAGTAAGTAGTTCGCCAGTTAATAGTTTGCGCAACGTTGTTGCCATTGCTACAGGCATCGTGGTGTC
ACGCTCGTCGTTTGGTATGGCTTCATTCAGCTCCGGTTCCCAACGATCAAGGCGAGTTACATGATCCCCC
ATGTTGTGCAAAAAAGCGGTTAGCTCCTTCGGTCCTCCGATCGTTGTCAGAAGTAAGTTGGCCGCAGTGT
TATCACTCATGGTTATGGCAGCACTGCATAATTCTCTTACTGTCATGCCATCCGTAAGATGCTTTTCTGT
GACTGGTGAGTACTCAACCAAGTCATTCTGAGAATAGTGTATGCGGCGACCGAGTTGCTCTTGCCCGGCG
TCAATACGGGATAATACCGCGCCACATAGCAGAACTTTAAAAGTGCTCATCATTGGAAAACGTTCTTCGG
GGCGAAAACTCTCAAGGATCTTACCGCTGTTGAGATCCAGTTCGATGTAACCCACTCGTGCACCCAACTG
ATCTTCAGCATCTTTTACTTTCACCAGCGTTTCTGGGTGAGCAAAAACAGGAAGGCAAAATGCCGCAAAA
AAGGGAATAAGGGCGACACGGAAATGTTGAATACTCATACTCTTCCTTTTTCAATATTATTGAAGCATTT
ATCAGGGTTATTGTCTCATGAGCGGATACATATTTGAATGTATTTAGAAAAATAAACAAATAGGGGTTCC
GCGCACA
Features (pLannotate 1.2.2; 24 found; start..end, strand, type, name):
     55..107     -  misc_feature   bom (fragment): basis of mobility region from pBR322
    262..641     +  enhancer       CMV enhancer: human cytomegalovirus immediate early enhancer
    642..841     +  promoter       CMV promoter: human cytomegalovirus (CMV) immediate early promoter
    859..1039    +  LTR            5' LTR (truncated): truncated 5' long terminal repeat (LTR) from HIV-1
   1086..1211    +  misc_feature   HIV-1 Ψ: packaging signal of human immunodeficiency virus type 1
   1195..1533    +  CDS            HIV-1 gag (fragment): gag protein from human immunodeficiency virus 1; gag
   1708..1941    +  misc_feature   RRE: The Rev response element (RRE) of HIV-1 allows for Rev-dependent mRNA export from the nucleus to the cytoplasm.
   2318..2418    +  CDS            Rev (fragment): human immunodeficiency virus 1 (HIV-1) Rev protein; rev; enhances nuclear export of unspliced and incompletely spliced viral mRNAs
   2468..2585    +  misc_feature   cPPT/CTS: central polypurine tract and central termination sequence of HIV-1
   2838..2871    +  protein_bind   loxP: Cre-mediated recombination occurs in the 8-bp core sequence (GCATACAT). Cre recombinase
   2958..2977    -  CDS            VN155(I152L) (fragment): improved N-terminal fragment of mVenus for use in bimolecular fluorescence complementation (BiFC) (Kodama and Hu, 2010)
   2996..3063    +  misc_RNA       tracrRNA (fragment): trans-activating CRISPR RNA for the Streptococcus pyogenes CRISPR/Cas9 system
   3778..4949    +  promoter       EF-1α promoter: strong constitutive promoter for human elongation factor EF-1α
   4961..5557    +  CDS            PuroR: puromycin N-acetyltransferase; pac from Streptomyces alboniger; confers resistance to puromycin
   5633..6331    +  CDS            TagBFP: monomeric blue fluorescent protein mammalian codon-optimized
   6351..6384    +  protein_bind   loxP: Cre-mediated recombination occurs in the 8-bp core sequence (GCATACAT). Cre recombinase
   6417..6440    +  misc_feature   MCS (fragment): pBluescript multiple cloning site
   6440..7028    +  misc_feature   WPRE: woodchuck hepatitis virus posttranscriptional regulatory element
   7029..7048    +  misc_feature   MCS (fragment): pBluescript multiple cloning site
   7050..7550    +  CDS            nef (fragment): NEF_HV1LA - Experimental evidence at protein level: Swiss-Prot protein existence level 1. Extracellular Nef protein targets CD4(+) T-lymphocytes for apoptosis by interacting with CXCR4 surface receptors. From Human immunodeficiency virus type 1 group M subtype B (isolate Lai) (HIV-1).
   7557..7737    +  LTR            5' LTR (truncated): truncated 5' long terminal repeat (LTR) from HIV-1
   7799..8387    -  rep_origin     ori: high-copy-number ColE1/pMB1/pBR322/pUC origin of replication
   8558..9418    -  CDS            AmpR: β-lactamase; bla; confers resistance to ampicillin, carbenicillin, and related antibiotics
   9419..9523    -  promoter       AmpR promoter: bla
