[The description below was written by a language model from this plasmid's Addgene catalogue record and pLannotate feature annotations shown in this document.]
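Description:
pJR103 is a lentiviral single-guide RNA expression vector built on the pBA904 backbone for CRISPR interference work in mammalian cells. It is maintained in bacteria through a ColE1/pUC-type origin and an ampicillin resistance gene with its own bla promoter. The catalogue entry lists it as low copy and propagated in a recombination-tolerant strain, as is common for plasmids carrying repeated LTR sequences. The viral scaffold has a CMV enhancer/promoter fused to a truncated HIV-1 5' LTR, so genomic RNA can be transcribed in packaging cells. This is followed by the Ψ packaging signal with a gag fragment, the Rev response element, the cPPT/CTS, a WPRE and a 3' LTR region. The annotated table labels that 3' region as a second truncated LTR preceded by a nef fragment.

The payload has two transcription units. According to the catalogue description, a mouse U6 promoter drives the sgRNA, which ends in the CR1 constant region. The automated annotation does not call the mU6 promoter, but it does detect a partial S. pyogenes tracrRNA match at the expected position, which corresponds to the guide scaffold. A short hit to a Venus fragment just upstream is probably spurious. Downstream, a UCOE element (stated in the record but not annotated) is paired with the EF-1α promoter to resist silencing. This promoter drives a puromycin resistance gene followed by TagBFP, allowing both drug selection and fluorescence tracking of transduced cells. The link between the two coding sequences is not annotated. Two loxP sites in the same orientation flank the sgRNA and marker cassettes, so the region could in principle be excised by Cre. The associated publication concerns dual-sgRNA CRISPRi libraries and optimised effectors.
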