Addgene plasmid #187242: pJR103
Purpose: Lentiviral sgRNA vector with mU6 sgRNA promoter, CR1 constant region, and UCOE EF1alpha driving PURO-BFP marker expression
Depositing lab: Marco Jost & Jonathan Weissman. Depositing organization: Whitehead Institute for Biomedical Research. Publication: Maximizing CRISPRi efficacy and accessibility with dual-sgRNA libraries and optimal effectors. Replogle JM, Bonnar JL, Pogson AN, Liem CR, Maier NK, Ding Y, Russell BJ, Wang X, Leng K, Guna A, Norman TM, Pak RA, Ramos DM, Ward ME, Gilbert LA, Kampmann M, Weissman JS, Jost M. eLife. 2022 Dec 28;11:e81856. doi: 10.7554/eLife.81856. PubMed 36576240.
Backbone
  Vector backbone: pBA904
  Vector type: Lentiviral
Growth in bacteria
  Bacterial resistance: Ampicillin, 100 μg/mL
  Growth temperature: 37°C
  Growth strain: NEB Stable
  Copy number: Low Copy
Gene/Insert
  Gene/Insert name: Lentiviral sgRNA vector with mU6 sgRNA promoter, CR1 constant region, and UCOE EF1alpha driving PURO-BFP marker expression
  Species: Synthetic
  Cloning method: Gibson Cloning
Terms and licenses: Academic/Nonprofit Terms; Industry Terms: Not Available to Industry
Depositor comments: Please visit https://doi.org/10.1101/2022.07.13.499814 for bioRxiv preprint.
How to cite: pJR103 was a gift from Marco Jost & Jonathan Weissman (Addgene plasmid # 187242 ; http://n2t.net/addgene:187242 ; RRID:Addgene_187242)
